Addgene plasmid #133375: BII-ChBtW-ASCL2
Purpose: Piggybac vector for constitutive expression
Depositing lab: Blair Madison. Depositing organization: Washington University in Saint Louis. Publication: The oncogenic function of PLAGL2 is mediated via ASCL2 and IGF2 and a Wnt-independent mechanism in colorectal cancer. Fischer AD, Veronese-Paniagua DA, Swaminathan S, Kashima H, Rubin DC, Madison BB. Am J Physiol Gastrointest Liver Physiol. 2023 Jun 13. doi: 10.1152/ajpgi.00058.2022. PubMed 37310750.
Backbone
  Vector backbone: BII-ChBtW
  Backbone manufacturer: Madison Lab
  Vector type: Mammalian Expression
  Selectable markers: Blasticidin
Growth in bacteria
  Bacterial resistance: Ampicillin, 100 μg/mL
  Growth temperature: 37°C
  Growth strain: DH5alpha
  Copy number: High Copy
Gene/Insert
  Gene/Insert name: ASCL2
  Species: H. sapiens (human)
  Mutation: N/A
  Entrez Gene: ASCL2 (a.k.a. ASH2, HASH2, MASH2, bHLHa45)
  Promoter: CMV enhancer and hEf1a (CpG free)
  Tag / fusion protein: Flag (N terminal on backbone)
  Cloning method: Restriction Enzyme; 5′ cloning site Unknown (unknown if destroyed)
Terms and licenses: Academic/Nonprofit Terms; Industry Terms: Not Available to Industry
Depositor comments: Please visit https://doi.org/10.1101/2020.10.14.339531 for bioRxiv preprint.
How to cite: BII-ChBtW-ASCL2 was a gift from Blair Madison (Addgene plasmid # 133375 ; http://n2t.net/addgene:133375 ; RRID:Addgene_133375)
