[The description below was written by a language model from this plasmid's Addgene catalogue record and pLannotate feature annotations shown in this document.]
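Description:
BII-ChBtW-ASCL2 is a piggyBac transposon plasmid of about 7.4 kb for constitutive expression of human ASCL2 in mammalian cells, built on the depositing lab's BII-ChBtW backbone. In bacteria it is maintained through a high-copy ColE1/pUC-type origin and selected with ampicillin (AmpR/β-lactamase). An f1 origin and pBluescript-type remnants (lacZα fragment, lac promoter and operator, MCS fragment) point to a phagemid-derived scaffold. The automated annotation does not label the piggyBac terminal repeats, so their positions cannot be stated from the feature table. Short matches to the lambda phage portal gene flanking the bacterial backbone may be spacer sequence, but the record does not explain them.

The payload is a single transcription unit driven, according to the catalogue, by a CMV enhancer joined to a CpG-free human EF1α promoter. The annotation picks up only fragments of the mouse CMV promoter in this region. The open reading frame encodes blasticidin S deaminase, a T2A peptide, an N-terminal FLAG tag and ASCL2. Ribosomal skipping at T2A therefore yields the resistance enzyme and FLAG-ASCL2 as separate proteins from one mRNA, which ties blasticidin survival directly to transgene expression. A WPRE downstream of the coding sequence enhances transcript stability and expression, and an SV40 polyadenylation signal is annotated after it, although on the opposite strand.

Co-delivered with a piggyBac transposase source, the cassette can integrate into the genome to give stable blasticidin-selected lines. The associated publication concerns ASCL2 as a mediator of PLAGL2 oncogenic function in colorectal cancer. The depositor and sequencing-derived records differ by one nucleotide in length and carry identical feature sets.
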