Features (pLannotate 1.2.2; 21 found; start..end, strand, type, name):
    308..325     -  misc_feature   MCS (fragment): pBluescript multiple cloning site
    589..672     +  promoter       mCMV promoter (fragment): mouse cytomegalovirus (CMV) immediate early promoter
    789..996     +  promoter       mCMV promoter (fragment): mouse cytomegalovirus (CMV) immediate early promoter
   1263..1658    +  CDS            BSD: blasticidin S deaminase; Aspergillus terreus BSD; confers resistance to blasticidin
   1677..1729    +  CDS            T2A (fragment): 2A peptide from Thosea asigna virus capsid protein Eukaryotic ribosomes fail to insert a peptide bond between the Gly and Pro residues, yielding separate polypeptides.
   1743..1763    +  CDS            FLAG (fragment): FLAG® epitope tag, followed by an enterokinase cleavage site
   1776..2354    +  CDS            ASCL2: ASCL2_HUMAN - Also known as BHLHA45, HASH2. Experimental evidence at protein level: Swiss-Prot protein existence level 1. AS-C proteins are involved in the determination of the neuronal precursors in the peripheral nervous system and the central nervous system. From Homo sapiens (Human).
   2389..2977    +  misc_feature   WPRE: woodchuck hepatitis virus posttranscriptional regulatory element
   3057..3191    -  polyA_signal   SV40 poly(A) signal: SV40 polyadenylation signal
   3214..3297    -  CDS            large T antigen (fragment): large T antigen from SV40 (simian virus 40)
   4038..4157    -  CDS            B (fragment): PORTL_LAMBD - Experimental evidence at protein level: Swiss-Prot protein existence level 1. Forms the portal vertex of the capsid (PubMed:6228056, PubMed:6232391). This portal plays critical roles in head assembly, genome packaging, neck/tail attachment, and genome ejection (Probable). The portal protein multimerizes as a single ring-shaped homododecamer arranged around a central channel (PubMed:6232391). Binds to the terminase subunits to form the packaging machine (PubMed:7799432). From Escherichia phage lambda (Bacteriophage lambda).
   4159..4314    +  CDS            lacZα (fragment): LacZα fragment of β-galactosidase; lacZ fragment
   4319..4747    +  rep_origin     f1 ori (sequence partly withheld): f1 bacteriophage origin of replication; arrow indicates direction of (+) strand synthesis
   4800..4904    +  promoter       AmpR promoter: bla
   4905..5765    +  CDS            AmpR: β-lactamase; bla; confers resistance to ampicillin, carbenicillin, and related antibiotics
   5936..6524    +  rep_origin     ori: high-copy-number ColE1/pMB1/pBR322/pUC origin of replication
   6707..6799    +  CDS            lacI (fragment): lac repressor; lacI; The lac repressor binds to the lac operator to inhibit transcription in E. coli. This inhibition can be relieved by adding lactose or isopropyl-β-D-thiogalactopyranoside (IPTG).
   6812..6833    +  protein_bind   CAP binding site: CAP binding activates transcription in the presence of cAMP. E. coli catabolite activator protein
   6848..6878    +  promoter       lac promoter: promoter for the E. coli lac operon
   6886..6902    +  protein_bind   lac operator: The lac repressor binds to the lac operator to inhibit transcription in E. coli. This inhibition can be relieved by adding lactose or isopropyl-β-D-thiogalactopyranoside (IPTG). lac repressor encoded by lacI
   6940..7407    -  CDS            B (fragment): PORTL_LAMBD - Experimental evidence at protein level: Swiss-Prot protein existence level 1. Forms the portal vertex of the capsid (PubMed:6228056, PubMed:6232391). This portal plays critical roles in head assembly, genome packaging, neck/tail attachment, and genome ejection (Probable). The portal protein multimerizes as a single ring-shaped homododecamer arranged around a central channel (PubMed:6232391). Binds to the terminase subunits to form the packaging machine (PubMed:7799432). From Escherichia phage lambda (Bacteriophage lambda).
>Addgene plasmid #133375 | BII-ChBtW-ASCL2 | depositor full sequence | sequence record 256362 | BII-ChBtW-ASCL2 sequence 7412 bps
TTAACCCTAGAAAGATAGTCTGCGTAAAATTGACGCATGCATTCTTGAAATATTGCTCTCTCTTTCTAAA
TAGCGCGAATCCGTCGCTGTGCATTTAGGACATCTCAGTCGCCGCTTGGAGCTCCCGTGAGGCGTGCTTG
TCAATGCGGTAAGTGTCACTGATTTTGAACTATAACGACCGCGTGAGTCAAAATGACGCATGATTATCTT
TTACGTGACTTTTAAGATTTAACTCATACGATAATTATATTGTTATTTCATGTTCTACTTACGTGATAAC
TTATTATATATATATTTTCTTGTTATAGATCCACTAGTTCTAGAGGGACAGCCCCCCCCCAAAGCCCCCA
GGGATGTAATTACGTCCCTCCCCCGCTAGGGGGCAGCAGCGAGCCGCCCGGGGCTCCGCTCCGGTCCGGC
GCTCCCCCCGCATCCCCGAGCCGGCAGCGTGCGGGGACAGCCCGGGCACGGGGAAGGTGGCACGGGATCG
CTTTCCTCTGAACGCTTCTCGCTGCTCTTTGAGCCTGCAGACACCTGGGGGGATACGGGGAAAAGGCCTC
CAAGGCCTGCAGGAGTCAATGGGAAAAACCCATTGGAGCCAAGTACACTGACTCAATAGGGACTTTCCAT
TGGGTTTTGCCCAGTACATAAGGTCAATAGGGGGTGAGTCAACAGGAAAGTCCCATTGGAGCCAAGTACA
TTGAGTCAATAGGGACTTTCCAATGGGTTTTGCCCAGTACATAAGGTCAATGGGAGGTAAGCCAATGGGT
TTTTCCCATTACTGACATGTATACTGAGTCATTAGGGACTTTCCAATGGGTTTTGCCCAGTACATAAGGT
CAATAGGGGTGAATCAACAGGAAAGTCCCATTGGAGCCAAGTACACTGAGTCAATAGGGACTTTCCATTG
GGTTTTGCCCAGTACAAAAGGTCAATAGGGGGTGAGTCAATGGGTTTTTCCCATTATTGGCACATACATA
AGGTCAATAGGGGTGACTAGTGGAGAAGAGCATGCTTGAGGGCTGAGTGCCCCTCAGTGGGCAGAGAGCA
CATGGCCCACAGTCCCTGAGAAGTTGGGGGGAGGGGTGGGCAATTGAACTGGTGCCTAGAGAAGGTGGGG
CTTGGGTAAACTGGGAAAGTGATGTGGTGTACTGGCTCCACCTTTTTCCCCAGGGTGGGGGAGAACCATA
TATAAGTGCAGTAGTCTCTGTGAACATTCGGTTTAGTGAACCTGCAGGTCGGCCGCCACGACCGGTGCCA
CCATGGCCAAGCCTTTGTCTCAAGAAGAATCCACCCTCATTGAAAGAGCAACGGCTACAATCAACAGCAT
CCCCATCTCTGAAGACTACAGCGTCGCCAGCGCAGCTCTCTCTAGCGACGGCCGCATCTTCACTGGTGTC
AATGTATATCATTTTACTGGGGGACCTTGTGCAGAACTCGTGGTGCTGGGCACTGCTGCTGCTGCGGCAG
CTGGCAACCTGACTTGTATCGTCGCGATCGGAAATGAGAACAGGGGCATCTTGAGCCCCTGCGGACGGTG
CCGACAGGTGCTTCTCGATCTGCATCCTGGGATCAAAGCCATAGTGAAGGACAGTGATGGACAGCCGACG
GCAGTTGGGATTCGTGAATTGCTGCCCTCTGGTTATGTGTGGGAGGGCGCTAGCCTTGGCTCCGGCGAGG
GCAGGGGAAGTCTTCTAACATGCGGGGACGTGGAGGAAAATCCCGGCCCACTCGGCATGGACTACAAGGA
CGACGATGACAAGCTCGATAGCGGCATGGACGGCGGCACACTGCCCAGGTCCGCGCCCCCTGCGCCCCCC
GTCCCTGTCGGCTGCGCTGCCCGGCGGAGACCCGCGTCCCCGGAACTGTTGCGCTGCAGCCGGCGGCGGC
GACCGGCCACCGCAGAGACCGGAGGCGGCGCAGCGGCCGTAGCGCGGCGCAATGAGCGCGAGCGCAACCG
CGTGAAGCTGGTGAACTTGGGCTTCCAGGCGCTGCGGCAGCACGTGCCGCACGGCGGCGCCAGCAAGAAG
CTGAGCAAGGTGGAGACGCTGCGCTCAGCCGTGGAGTACATCCGCGCGCTGCAGCGCCTGCTGGCCGAGC
ACGACGCCGTGCGCAACGCGCTGGCGGGAGGGCTGAGGCCGCAGGCCGTGCGGCCGTCTGCGCCCCGCGG
GCCGCCAGGGACCACCCCGGTCGCCGCCTCGCCCTCCCGCGCTTCTTCGTCCCCGGGCCGCGGGGGCAGC
TCGGAGCCCGGCTCCCCGCGTTCCGCCTACTCGTCGGACGACAGCGGCTGCGAAGGCGCGCTGAGTCCTG
CGGAGCGCGAGCTACTCGACTTCTCCAGCTGGTTAGGGGGCTACTGAGCGCCCTCGAGCTAGAGTTCGCG
TCTGGAACAATCAACCTCTGGATTACAAAATTTGTGAAAGATTGACTGGTATTCTTAACTATGTTGCTCC
TTTTACGCTATGTGGATACGCTGCTTTAATGCCTTTGTATCATGCTATTGCTTCCCGTATGGCTTTCATT
TTCTCCTCCTTGTATAAATCCTGGTTGCTGTCTCTTTATGAGGAGTTGTGGCCCGTTGTCAGGCAACGTG
GCGTGGTGTGCACTGTGTTTGCTGACGCAACCCCCACTGGTTGGGGCATTGCCACCACCTGTCAGCTCCT
TTCCGGGACTTTCGCTTTCCCCCTCCCTATTGCCACGGCGGAACTCATCGCCGCCTGCCTTGCCCGCTGC
TGGACAGGGGCTCGGCTGTTGGGCACTGACAATTCCGTGGTGTTGTCGGGGAAGCTGACGTCCTTTCCAT
GGCTGCTCGCCTGTGTTGCCACCTGGATTCTGCGCGGGACGTCCTTCTGCTACGTCCCTTCGGCCCTCAA
TCCAGCGGACCTTCCTTCCCGCGGCCTGCTGCCGGCTCTGCGGCCTCTTCCGCGTCTTCGCCTTCGCCCT
CAGACGAGTCGGATCTCCCTTTGGGCCGCCTCCCCGCCTGGAATTAATTCTGGCTAAGCACTTCGTGGCC
GTCGATCGTTTAAAGGGAGGTAGTGAGTCGAGATATCGATACTAGTGATCCAGACATGATAAGATACATT
GATGAGTTTGGACAAACCACAACTAGAATGCAGTGAAAAAAATGCTTTATTTGTGAAATTTGTGATGCTA
TTGCTTTATTTGTAACCATTATAAGCTGCAATAAACAAGTTAACAACAACAATTGCATTCATTTTATGTT
TCAGGTTCAGGGGGAGGTGTGGGAGGTTTTTTAAAGCAAGTAAAACCTCTACAAATGTGGTATGGCTGAT
TATGATCCTCTAGAGGGACAGCCCCCCCCCAAAGCCCCCAGGGATGTAATTACGTCCCTCCCCCGCTAGG
GGGCAGCAGCGAGCCGCCCGGGGCTCCGCTCCGGTCCGGCGCTCCCCCCGCATCCCCGAGCCGGCAGCGT
GCGGGGACAGCCCGGGCACGGGGAAGGTGGCACGGGATCGCTTTCCTCTGAACGCTTCTCGCTGCTCTTT
GAGCCTGCAGACACCTGGGGGGATACGGGGAAAAGCCATACCAATGGAGCTCACGGGGACAGCCCCCCCC
CAAAGCCCCCAGGGATGTAATTACGTCCCTCCCCCGCTAGGGGGCAGCAGCGAGCCGCCCGGGGCTCCGC
TCCGGTCCGGCGCTCCCCCCGCATCCCCGAGCCGGCAGCGTGCGGGGACAGCCCGGGCACGGGGAAGGTG
GCACGGGATCGCTTTCCTCTGAACGCTTCTCGCTGCTCTTTGAGCCTGCAGACACCTGGGGGGATACGGG
GAAAAAGAATTCGATAAAAGTTTTGTTACTTTATAGAAGAAATTTTGAGTTTTTGTTTTTTTTAATAAAT
AAATAAACATAAATAAATTGTTTGTTGAATTTATTATTAGTATGTAAGTGTAAATATAATAAAACTTAAT
ATCTATTCAAATTAATAAATAAACCTCGATATACAGACCGATAAAACACATGCGTCAATTTTACACATGA
TTATCTTTAACGTACGTCACAATATGATTATCTTTCTAGGGTTAATCTAGCTGCGTGTTCTGCAGCGTGT
CGAGCATCTTCATCTGCTCCATCACGCTGTAAAACACATTTGCACCGCGAGTCTGCCCGTCCTCCACGGG
TTCAAAAACGTGAATGAACGAGGCGCGCTCACTGGCCGTCGTTTTACAACGTCGTGACTGGGAAAACCCT
GGCGTTACCCAACTTAATCGCCTTGCAGCACATCCCCCTTTCGCCAGCTGGCGTAATAGCGAAGAGGCCC
GCACCGATCGCCCTTCCCAACAGTTGCGCAGCCTGAATGGCGAATGGG
[124 nt withheld, positions 4319-4442]
C
[91 nt withheld, positions 4444-4534]
A
[49 nt withheld, positions 4536-4584]
CCTTTGACGTTGGAGTCCACGTTCTTT
[37 nt withheld, positions 4612-4648]
ACCCTATCTCGGTCTATTCTTTTGATTTATAAGGGATTTTGCCGATTTCGGCCTATTGGTTAAAAAATGA
GCTGATTTAACAAAAATTTAACGCGAATTTTAACAAAATATTAACGCTTACAATTTAGGTGGCACTTTTC
GGGGAAATGTGCGCGGAACCCCTATTTGTTTATTTTTCTAAATACATTCAAATATGTATCCGCTCATGAG
ACAATAACCCTGATAAATGCTTCAATAATATTGAAAAAGGAAGAGTATGAGTATTCAACATTTCCGTGTC
GCCCTTATTCCCTTTTTTGCGGCATTTTGCCTTCCTGTTTTTGCTCACCCAGAAACGCTGGTGAAAGTAA
AAGATGCTGAAGATCAGTTGGGTGCACGAGTGGGTTACATCGAACTGGATCTCAACAGCGGTAAGATCCT
TGAGAGTTTTCGCCCCGAAGAACGTTTTCCAATGATGAGCACTTTTAAAGTTCTGCTATGTGGCGCGGTA
TTATCCCGTATTGACGCCGGGCAAGAGCAACTCGGTCGCCGCATACACTATTCTCAGAATGACTTGGTTG
AGTACTCACCAGTCACAGAAAAGCATCTTACGGATGGCATGACAGTAAGAGAATTATGCAGTGCTGCCAT
AACCATGAGTGATAACACTGCGGCCAACTTACTTCTGACAACGATCGGAGGACCGAAGGAGCTAACCGCT
TTTTTGCACAACATGGGGGATCATGTAACTCGCCTTGATCGTTGGGAACCGGAGCTGAATGAAGCCATAC
CAAACGACGAGCGTGACACCACGATGCCTGTAGCAATGGCAACAACGTTGCGCAAACTATTAACTGGCGA
ACTACTTACTCTAGCTTCCCGGCAACAATTAATAGACTGGATGGAGGCGGATAAAGTTGCAGGACCACTT
CTGCGCTCGGCCCTTCCGGCTGGCTGGTTTATTGCTGATAAATCTGGAGCCGGTGAGCGTGGGTCTCGCG
GTATCATTGCAGCACTGGGGCCAGATGGTAAGCCCTCCCGTATCGTAGTTATCTACACGACGGGGAGTCA
GGCAACTATGGATGAACGAAATAGACAGATCGCTGAGATAGGTGCCTCACTGATTAAGCATTGGTAACTG
TCAGACCAAGTTTACTCATATATACTTTAGATTGATTTAAAACTTCATTTTTAATTTAAAAGGATCTAGG
TGAAGATCCTTTTTGATAATCTCATGACCAAAATCCCTTAACGTGAGTTTTCGTTCCACTGAGCGTCAGA
CCCCGTAGAAAAGATCAAAGGATCTTCTTGAGATCCTTTTTTTCTGCGCGTAATCTGCTGCTTGCAAACA
AAAAAACCACCGCTACCAGCGGTGGTTTGTTTGCCGGATCAAGAGCTACCAACTCTTTTTCCGAAGGTAA
CTGGCTTCAGCAGAGCGCAGATACCAAATACTGTCCTTCTAGTGTAGCCGTAGTTAGGCCACCACTTCAA
GAACTCTGTAGCACCGCCTACATACCTCGCTCTGCTAATCCTGTTACCAGTGGCTGCTGCCAGTGGCGAT
AAGTCGTGTCTTACCGGGTTGGACTCAAGACGATAGTTACCGGATAAGGCGCAGCGGTCGGGCTGAACGG
GGGGTTCGTGCACACAGCCCAGCTTGGAGCGAACGACCTACACCGAACTGAGATACCTACAGCGTGAGCT
ATGAGAAAGCGCCACGCTTCCCGAAGGGAGAAAGGCGGACAGGTATCCGGTAAGCGGCAGGGTCGGAACA
GGAGAGCGCACGAGGGAGCTTCCAGGGGGAAACGCCTGGTATCTTTATAGTCCTGTCGGGTTTCGCCACC
TCTGACTTGAGCGTCGATTTTTGTGATGCTCGTCAGGGGGGCGGAGCCTATGGAAAAACGCCAGCAACGC
GGCCTTTTTACGGTTCCTGGCCTTTTGCTGGCCTTTTGCTCACATGTTCTTTCCTGCGTTATCCCCTGAT
TCTGTGGATAACCGTATTACCGCCTTTGAGTGAGCTGATACCGCTCGCCGCAGCCGAACGACCGAGCGCA
GCGAGTCAGTGAGCGAGGAAGCGGAAGAGCGCCCAATACGCAAACCGCCTCTCCCCGCGCGTTGGCCGAT
TCATTAATGCAGCTGGCACGACAGGTTTCCCGACTGGAAAGCGGGCAGTGAGCGCAACGCAATTAATGTG
AGTTAGCTCACTCATTAGGCACCCCAGGCTTTACACTTTATGCTTCCGGCTCGTATGTTGTGTGGAATTG
TGAGCGGATAACAATTTCACACAGGAAACAGCTATGACCATGATTACGCCAAGCGCGCCCGCCGGGTAAC
TCACGGGGTATCCATGTCCATTTCTGCGGCATCCAGCCAGGATACCCGTCCTCGCTGACGTAATATCCCA
GCGCCGCACCGCTGTCATTAATCTGCACACCGGCACGGCAGTTCCGGCTGTCGCCGGTATTGTTCGGGTT
GCTGATGCGCTTCGGGCTGACCATCCGGAACTGTGTCCGGAAAAGCCGCGACGAACTGGTATCCCAGGTG
GCCTGAACGAACAGTTCACCGTTAAAGGCGTGCATGGCCACACCTTCCCGAATCATCATGGTAAACGTGC
GTTTTCGCTCAACGTCAATGCAGCAGCAGTCATCCTCGGCAAACTCTTTCCATGCCGCTTCAACCTCGCG
GGAAAAGGCACGGGCTTCTTCCTCCCCGATGCCCAGATAGCGCCAGCTTGGGCGATGACTGAGCCGGAAA
AAAGACCCGACGATATGATCCTGATGCAGCTAGA
