Features (pLannotate 1.2.2; 21 found; start..end, strand, type, name):
    269..286     -  misc_feature   MCS (fragment): pBluescript multiple cloning site
    550..633     +  promoter       mCMV promoter (fragment): mouse cytomegalovirus (CMV) immediate early promoter
    750..957     +  promoter       mCMV promoter (fragment): mouse cytomegalovirus (CMV) immediate early promoter
   1224..1619    +  CDS            BSD: blasticidin S deaminase; Aspergillus terreus BSD; confers resistance to blasticidin
   1638..1690    +  CDS            T2A (fragment): 2A peptide from Thosea asigna virus capsid protein Eukaryotic ribosomes fail to insert a peptide bond between the Gly and Pro residues, yielding separate polypeptides.
   1704..1724    +  CDS            FLAG (fragment): FLAG® epitope tag, followed by an enterokinase cleavage site
   1737..2315    +  CDS            ASCL2: ASCL2_HUMAN - Also known as BHLHA45, HASH2. Experimental evidence at protein level: Swiss-Prot protein existence level 1. AS-C proteins are involved in the determination of the neuronal precursors in the peripheral nervous system and the central nervous system. From Homo sapiens (Human).
   2350..2938    +  misc_feature   WPRE: woodchuck hepatitis virus posttranscriptional regulatory element
   3018..3152    -  polyA_signal   SV40 poly(A) signal: SV40 polyadenylation signal
   3175..3258    -  CDS            large T antigen (fragment): large T antigen from SV40 (simian virus 40)
   4000..4119    -  CDS            B (fragment): PORTL_LAMBD - Experimental evidence at protein level: Swiss-Prot protein existence level 1. Forms the portal vertex of the capsid (PubMed:6228056, PubMed:6232391). This portal plays critical roles in head assembly, genome packaging, neck/tail attachment, and genome ejection (Probable). The portal protein multimerizes as a single ring-shaped homododecamer arranged around a central channel (PubMed:6232391). Binds to the terminase subunits to form the packaging machine (PubMed:7799432). From Escherichia phage lambda (Bacteriophage lambda).
   4121..4276    +  CDS            lacZα (fragment): LacZα fragment of β-galactosidase; lacZ fragment
   4281..4709    +  rep_origin     f1 ori (sequence partly withheld): f1 bacteriophage origin of replication; arrow indicates direction of (+) strand synthesis
   4762..4866    +  promoter       AmpR promoter: bla
   4867..5727    +  CDS            AmpR: β-lactamase; bla; confers resistance to ampicillin, carbenicillin, and related antibiotics
   5898..6486    +  rep_origin     ori: high-copy-number ColE1/pMB1/pBR322/pUC origin of replication
   6669..6761    +  CDS            lacI (fragment): lac repressor; lacI; The lac repressor binds to the lac operator to inhibit transcription in E. coli. This inhibition can be relieved by adding lactose or isopropyl-β-D-thiogalactopyranoside (IPTG).
   6774..6795    +  protein_bind   CAP binding site: CAP binding activates transcription in the presence of cAMP. E. coli catabolite activator protein
   6810..6840    +  promoter       lac promoter: promoter for the E. coli lac operon
   6848..6864    +  protein_bind   lac operator: The lac repressor binds to the lac operator to inhibit transcription in E. coli. This inhibition can be relieved by adding lactose or isopropyl-β-D-thiogalactopyranoside (IPTG). lac repressor encoded by lacI
   6902..7369    -  CDS            B (fragment): PORTL_LAMBD - Experimental evidence at protein level: Swiss-Prot protein existence level 1. Forms the portal vertex of the capsid (PubMed:6228056, PubMed:6232391). This portal plays critical roles in head assembly, genome packaging, neck/tail attachment, and genome ejection (Probable). The portal protein multimerizes as a single ring-shaped homododecamer arranged around a central channel (PubMed:6232391). Binds to the terminase subunits to form the packaging machine (PubMed:7799432). From Escherichia phage lambda (Bacteriophage lambda).
>Addgene plasmid #133375 | BII-ChBtW-ASCL2 | addgene full sequence | sequence record 267632 | Addgene NGS Result
CATTCTTGAAATATTGCTCTCTCTTTCTAAATAGCGCGAATCCGTCGCTGTGCATTTAGGACATCTCAGT
CGCCGCTTGGAGCTCCCGTGAGGCGTGCTTGTCAATGCGGTAAGTGTCACTGATTTTGAACTATAACGAC
CGCGTGAGTCAAAATGACGCATGATTATCTTTTACGTGACTTTTAAGATTTAACTCATACGATAATTATA
TTGTTATTTCATGTTCTACTTACGTGATAACTTATTATATATATATTTTCTTGTTATAGATCCACTAGTT
CTAGAGGGACAGCCCCCCCCCAAAGCCCCCAGGGATGTAATTACGTCCCTCCCCCGCTAGGGGGCAGCAG
CGAGCCGCCCGGGGCTCCGCTCCGGTCCGGCGCTCCCCCCGCATCCCCGAGCCGGCAGCGTGCGGGGACA
GCCCGGGCACGGGGAAGGTGGCACGGGATCGCTTTCCTCTGAACGCTTCTCGCTGCTCTTTGAGCCTGCA
GACACCTGGGGGGATACGGGGAAAAGGCCTCCAAGGCCTGCAGGAGTCAATGGGAAAAACCCATTGGAGC
CAAGTACACTGACTCAATAGGGACTTTCCATTGGGTTTTGCCCAGTACATAAGGTCAATAGGGGGTGAGT
CAACAGGAAAGTCCCATTGGAGCCAAGTACATTGAGTCAATAGGGACTTTCCAATGGGTTTTGCCCAGTA
CATAAGGTCAATGGGAGGTAAGCCAATGGGTTTTTCCCATTACTGACATGTATACTGAGTCATTAGGGAC
TTTCCAATGGGTTTTGCCCAGTACATAAGGTCAATAGGGGTGAATCAACAGGAAAGTCCCATTGGAGCCA
AGTACACTGAGTCAATAGGGACTTTCCATTGGGTTTTGCCCAGTACAAAAGGTCAATAGGGGGTGAGTCA
ATGGGTTTTTCCCATTATTGGCACATACATAAGGTCAATAGGGGTGACTAGTGGAGAAGAGCATGCTTGA
GGGCTGAGTGCCCCTCAGTGGGCAGAGAGCACATGGCCCACAGTCCCTGAGAAGTTGGGGGGAGGGGTGG
GCAATTGAACTGGTGCCTAGAGAAGGTGGGGCTTGGGTAAACTGGGAAAGTGATGTGGTGTACTGGCTCC
ACCTTTTTCCCCAGGGTGGGGGAGAACCATATATAAGTGCAGTAGTCTCTGTGAACATTCGGTTTAGTGA
ACCTGCAGGTCGGCCGCCACGACCGGTGCCACCATGGCCAAGCCTTTGTCTCAAGAAGAATCCACCCTCA
TTGAAAGAGCAACGGCTACAATCAACAGCATCCCCATCTCTGAAGACTACAGCGTCGCCAGCGCAGCTCT
CTCTAGCGACGGCCGCATCTTCACTGGTGTCAATGTATATCATTTTACTGGGGGACCTTGTGCAGAACTC
GTGGTGCTGGGCACTGCTGCTGCTGCGGCAGCTGGCAACCTGACTTGTATCGTCGCGATCGGAAATGAGA
ACAGGGGCATCTTGAGCCCCTGCGGACGGTGCCGACAGGTGCTTCTCGATCTGCATCCTGGGATCAAAGC
CATAGTGAAGGACAGTGATGGACAGCCGACGGCAGTTGGGATTCGTGAATTGCTGCCCTCTGGTTATGTG
TGGGAGGGCGCTAGCCTTGGCTCCGGCGAGGGCAGGGGAAGTCTTCTAACATGCGGGGACGTGGAGGAAA
ATCCCGGCCCACTCGGCATGGACTACAAGGACGACGATGACAAGCTCGATAGCGGCATGGACGGCGGCAC
ACTGCCCAGGTCCGCGCCCCCTGCGCCCCCCGTCCCTGTCGGCTGCGCTGCCCGGCGGAGACCCGCGTCC
CCGGAACTGTTGCGCTGCAGCCGGCGGCGGCGACCGGCCACCGCAGAGACCGGAGGCGGCGCAGCGGCCG
TAGCGCGGCGCAATGAGCGCGAGCGCAACCGCGTGAAGCTGGTGAACTTGGGCTTCCAGGCGCTGCGGCA
GCACGTGCCGCACGGCGGCGCCAGCAAGAAGCTGAGCAAGGTGGAGACGCTGCGCTCAGCCGTGGAGTAC
ATCCGCGCGCTGCAGCGCCTGCTGGCCGAGCACGACGCCGTGCGCAACGCGCTGGCGGGAGGGCTGAGGC
CGCAGGCCGTGCGGCCGTCTGCGCCCCGCGGGCCGCCAGGGACCACCCCGGTCGCCGCCTCGCCCTCCCG
CGCTTCTTCGTCCCCGGGCCGCGGGGGCAGCTCGGAGCCCGGCTCCCCGCGTTCCGCCTACTCGTCGGAC
GACAGCGGCTGCGAAGGCGCGCTGAGTCCTGCGGAGCGCGAGCTACTCGACTTCTCCAGCTGGTTAGGGG
GCTACTGAGCGCCCTCGAGCTAGAGTTCGCGTCTGGAACAATCAACCTCTGGATTACAAAATTTGTGAAA
GATTGACTGGTATTCTTAACTATGTTGCTCCTTTTACGCTATGTGGATACGCTGCTTTAATGCCTTTGTA
TCATGCTATTGCTTCCCGTATGGCTTTCATTTTCTCCTCCTTGTATAAATCCTGGTTGCTGTCTCTTTAT
GAGGAGTTGTGGCCCGTTGTCAGGCAACGTGGCGTGGTGTGCACTGTGTTTGCTGACGCAACCCCCACTG
GTTGGGGCATTGCCACCACCTGTCAGCTCCTTTCCGGGACTTTCGCTTTCCCCCTCCCTATTGCCACGGC
GGAACTCATCGCCGCCTGCCTTGCCCGCTGCTGGACAGGGGCTCGGCTGTTGGGCACTGACAATTCCGTG
GTGTTGTCGGGGAAGCTGACGTCCTTTCCATGGCTGCTCGCCTGTGTTGCCACCTGGATTCTGCGCGGGA
CGTCCTTCTGCTACGTCCCTTCGGCCCTCAATCCAGCGGACCTTCCTTCCCGCGGCCTGCTGCCGGCTCT
GCGGCCTCTTCCGCGTCTTCGCCTTCGCCCTCAGACGAGTCGGATCTCCCTTTGGGCCGCCTCCCCGCCT
GGAATTAATTCTGGCTAAGCACTTCGTGGCCGTCGATCGTTTAAAGGGAGGTAGTGAGTCGAGATATCGA
TACTAGTGATCCAGACATGATAAGATACATTGATGAGTTTGGACAAACCACAACTAGAATGCAGTGAAAA
AAATGCTTTATTTGTGAAATTTGTGATGCTATTGCTTTATTTGTAACCATTATAAGCTGCAATAAACAAG
TTAACAACAACAATTGCATTCATTTTATGTTTCAGGTTCAGGGGGAGGTGTGGGAGGTTTTTTAAAGCAA
GTAAAACCTCTACAAATGTGGTATGGCTGATTATGATCCTCTAGAGGGACAGCCCCCCCCCAAAGCCCCC
AGGGATGTAATTACGTCCCTCCCCCGCTAGGGGGCAGCAGCGAGCCGCCCGGGGCTCCGCTCCGGTCCGG
CGCTCCCCCCGCATCCCCGAGCCGGCAGCGTGCGGGGACAGCCCGGGCACGGGGAAGGTGGCACGGGATC
GCTTTCCTCTGAACGCTTCTCGCTGCTCTTTGAGCCTGCAGACACCTGGGGGGATACGGGGAAAAAGCCA
TACCAATGGAGCTCACGGGGACAGCCCCCCCCCAAAGCCCCCAGGGATGTAATTACGTCCCTCCCCCGCT
AGGGGGCAGCAGCGAGCCGCCCGGGGCTCCGCTCCGGTCCGGCGCTCCCCCCGCATCCCCGAGCCGGCAG
CGTGCGGGGACAGCCCGGGCACGGGGAAGGTGGCACGGGATCGCTTTCCTCTGAACGCTTCTCGCTGCTC
TTTGAGCCTGCAGACACCTGGGGGGATACGGGGAAAAAGAATTCGATAAAAGTTTTGTTACTTTATAGAA
GAAATTTTGAGTTTTTGTTTTTTTTAATAAATAAATAAACATAAATAAATTGTTTGTTGAATTTATTATT
AGTATGTAAGTGTAAATATAATAAAACTTAATATCTATTCAAATTAATAAATAAACCTCGATATACAGAC
CGATAAAACACATGCGTCAATTTTACACATGATTATCTTTAACGTACGTCACAATATGATTATCTTTCTA
GGGTTAATCTAGCTGCGTGTTCTGCAGCGTGTCGAGCATCTTCATCTGCTCCATCACGCTGTAAAACACA
TTTGCACCGCGAGTCTGCCCGTCCTCCACGGGTTCAAAAACGTGAATGAACGAGGCGCGCTCACTGGCCG
TCGTTTTACAACGTCGTGACTGGGAAAACCCTGGCGTTACCCAACTTAATCGCCTTGCAGCACATCCCCC
TTTCGCCAGCTGGCGTAATAGCGAAGAGGCCCGCACCGATCGCCCTTCCCAACAGTTGCGCAGCCTGAAT
GGCGAATGGG
[124 nt withheld, positions 4281-4404]
C
[91 nt withheld, positions 4406-4496]
A
[49 nt withheld, positions 4498-4546]
CCTTTGACGTTGGAGTCCACGTTCTTT
[37 nt withheld, positions 4574-4610]
ACCCTATCTCGGTCTATTCTTTTGATTTATAAGGGATTTTGCCGATTTCGGCCTATTGGTTAAAAAATGA
GCTGATTTAACAAAAATTTAACGCGAATTTTAACAAAATATTAACGCTTACAATTTAGGTGGCACTTTTC
GGGGAAATGTGCGCGGAACCCCTATTTGTTTATTTTTCTAAATACATTCAAATATGTATCCGCTCATGAG
ACAATAACCCTGATAAATGCTTCAATAATATTGAAAAAGGAAGAGTATGAGTATTCAACATTTCCGTGTC
GCCCTTATTCCCTTTTTTGCGGCATTTTGCCTTCCTGTTTTTGCTCACCCAGAAACGCTGGTGAAAGTAA
AAGATGCTGAAGATCAGTTGGGTGCACGAGTGGGTTACATCGAACTGGATCTCAACAGCGGTAAGATCCT
TGAGAGTTTTCGCCCCGAAGAACGTTTTCCAATGATGAGCACTTTTAAAGTTCTGCTATGTGGCGCGGTA
TTATCCCGTATTGACGCCGGGCAAGAGCAACTCGGTCGCCGCATACACTATTCTCAGAATGACTTGGTTG
AGTACTCACCAGTCACAGAAAAGCATCTTACGGATGGCATGACAGTAAGAGAATTATGCAGTGCTGCCAT
AACCATGAGTGATAACACTGCGGCCAACTTACTTCTGACAACGATCGGAGGACCGAAGGAGCTAACCGCT
TTTTTGCACAACATGGGGGATCATGTAACTCGCCTTGATCGTTGGGAACCGGAGCTGAATGAAGCCATAC
CAAACGACGAGCGTGACACCACGATGCCTGTAGCAATGGCAACAACGTTGCGCAAACTATTAACTGGCGA
ACTACTTACTCTAGCTTCCCGGCAACAATTAATAGACTGGATGGAGGCGGATAAAGTTGCAGGACCACTT
CTGCGCTCGGCCCTTCCGGCTGGCTGGTTTATTGCTGATAAATCTGGAGCCGGTGAGCGTGGGTCTCGCG
GTATCATTGCAGCACTGGGGCCAGATGGTAAGCCCTCCCGTATCGTAGTTATCTACACGACGGGGAGTCA
GGCAACTATGGATGAACGAAATAGACAGATCGCTGAGATAGGTGCCTCACTGATTAAGCATTGGTAACTG
TCAGACCAAGTTTACTCATATATACTTTAGATTGATTTAAAACTTCATTTTTAATTTAAAAGGATCTAGG
TGAAGATCCTTTTTGATAATCTCATGACCAAAATCCCTTAACGTGAGTTTTCGTTCCACTGAGCGTCAGA
CCCCGTAGAAAAGATCAAAGGATCTTCTTGAGATCCTTTTTTTCTGCGCGTAATCTGCTGCTTGCAAACA
AAAAAACCACCGCTACCAGCGGTGGTTTGTTTGCCGGATCAAGAGCTACCAACTCTTTTTCCGAAGGTAA
CTGGCTTCAGCAGAGCGCAGATACCAAATACTGTTCTTCTAGTGTAGCCGTAGTTAGGCCACCACTTCAA
GAACTCTGTAGCACCGCCTACATACCTCGCTCTGCTAATCCTGTTACCAGTGGCTGCTGCCAGTGGCGAT
AAGTCGTGTCTTACCGGGTTGGACTCAAGACGATAGTTACCGGATAAGGCGCAGCGGTCGGGCTGAACGG
GGGGTTCGTGCACACAGCCCAGCTTGGAGCGAACGACCTACACCGAACTGAGATACCTACAGCGTGAGCT
ATGAGAAAGCGCCACGCTTCCCGAAGGGAGAAAGGCGGACAGGTATCCGGTAAGCGGCAGGGTCGGAACA
GGAGAGCGCACGAGGGAGCTTCCAGGGGGAAACGCCTGGTATCTTTATAGTCCTGTCGGGTTTCGCCACC
TCTGACTTGAGCGTCGATTTTTGTGATGCTCGTCAGGGGGGCGGAGCCTATGGAAAAACGCCAGCAACGC
GGCCTTTTTACGGTTCCTGGCCTTTTGCTGGCCTTTTGCTCACATGTTCTTTCCTGCGTTATCCCCTGAT
TCTGTGGATAACCGTATTACCGCCTTTGAGTGAGCTGATACCGCTCGCCGCAGCCGAACGACCGAGCGCA
GCGAGTCAGTGAGCGAGGAAGCGGAAGAGCGCCCAATACGCAAACCGCCTCTCCCCGCGCGTTGGCCGAT
TCATTAATGCAGCTGGCACGACAGGTTTCCCGACTGGAAAGCGGGCAGTGAGCGCAACGCAATTAATGTG
AGTTAGCTCACTCATTAGGCACCCCAGGCTTTACACTTTATGCTTCCGGCTCGTATGTTGTGTGGAATTG
TGAGCGGATAACAATTTCACACAGGAAACAGCTATGACCATGATTACGCCAAGCGCGCCCGCCGGGTAAC
TCACGGGGTATCCATGTCCATTTCTGCGGCATCCAGCCAGGATACCCGTCCTCGCTGACGTAATATCCCA
GCGCCGCACCGCTGTCATTAATCTGCACACCGGCACGGCAGTTCCGGCTGTCGCCGGTATTGTTCGGGTT
GCTGATGCGCTTCGGGCTGACCATCCGGAACTGTGTCCGGAAAAGCCGCGACGAACTGGTATCCCAGGTG
GCCTGAACGAACAGTTCACCGTTAAAGGCGTGCATGGCCACACCTTCCCGAATCATCATGGTAAACGTGC
GTTTTCGCTCAACGTCAATGCAGCAGCAGTCATCCTCGGCAAACTCTTTCCATGCCGCTTCAACCTCGCG
GGAAAAGGCACGGGCTTCTTCCTCCCCGATGCCCAGATAGCGCCAGCTTGGGCGATGACTGAGCCGGAAA
AAAGACCCGACGATATGATCCTGATGCAGCTAGATTAACCCTAGAAAGATAGTCTGCGTAAAATTGACGC
ATG
